>Addgene plasmid #146876 | pGEX-6P-1-HsTNRC6Biso1_1219-1723-del1395-1534_L | depositor full sequence | sequence record 289323 | Full Sequence
ACGTTATCGACTGCACGGTGCACCAATGCTTCTGGCGTCAGGCAGCCATCGGAAGCTGTGGTATGGCTGT
GCAGGTCGTAAATCACTGCATAATTCGTGTCGCTCAAGGCGCACTCCCGTTCTGGATAATGTTTTTTGCG
CCGACATCATAACGGTTCTGGCAAATATTCTGAAATGAGCTGTTGACAATTAATCATCGGCTCGTATAAT
GTGTGGAATTGTGAGCGGATAACAATTTCACACAGGAAACAGTATTCATGTCCCCTATACTAGGTTATTG
GAAAATTAAGGGCCTTGTGCAACCCACTCGACTTCTTTTGGAATATCTTGAAGAAAAATATGAAGAGCAT
TTGTATGAGCGCGATGAAGGTGATAAATGGCGAAACAAAAAGTTTGAATTGGGTTTGGAGTTTCCCAATC
TTCCTTATTATATTGATGGTGATGTTAAATTAACACAGTCTATGGCCATCATACGTTATATAGCTGACAA
GCACAACATGTTGGGTGGTTGTCCAAAAGAGCGTGCAGAGATTTCAATGCTTGAAGGAGCGGTTTTGGAT
ATTAGATACGGTGTTTCGAGAATTGCATATAGTAAAGACTTTGAAACTCTCAAAGTTGATTTTCTTAGCA
AGCTACCTGAAATGCTGAAAATGTTCGAAGATCGTTTATGTCATAAAACATATTTAAATGGTGATCATGT
AACCCATCCTGACTTCATGTTGTATGACGCTCTTGATGTTGTTTTATACATGGACCCAATGTGCCTGGAT
GCGTTCCCAAAATTAGTTTGTTTTAAAAAACGTATTGAAGCTATCCCACAAATTGATAAGTACTTGAAAT
CCAGCAAGTATATAGCATGGCCTTTGCAGGGCTGGCAAGCCACGTTTGGTGGTGGCGACCATCCTCCAAA
ATCGGATCTGGAAGTTCTGTTCCAGGGGCCCCTGGGATCCAGGCAGCCAGGCATGAAGCACTCGCCCTCT
CATCCTGTTGGGCCCAAGCCGCATCTGGACAACATGGTACCCAACGCATTGAATGTGGGGCTCCCAGACC
TTCAAACCAAAGGGCCAATACCTGGATATGGTTCTGGCTTCAGCTCTGGCGGCATGGACTATGGCATGGT
TGGTGGGAAGGAGGCTGGAACCGAGTCTCGCTTTAAACAGTGGACCTCCATGATGGAGGGGCTGCCCTCT
GTAGCCACACAGGAAGCCAATATGCACAAAAATGGCGCTATAGTGGCCCCTGGTAAAACCCGGGGAGGGT
CACCGTACAACCAGTTTGATATCATCCCTGGTGACACACTGGGTGGCCATACGGGTCCTGCTGGTGATAG
CTGGTTACCTGCCAAATCTCCACCAACAAATAAAATCGGAAGTAAATCCAGCAATGCCAGTTGGCCTCCA
GAATTCCAACCAGGAGTGCCATGGAAAGGTATCCAAAACATTGACCCTGAATCTGACCCCTATGTCACCC
CAGGAAGTCGTCCTAGTTACTGGCTGGTTCTTCACAATCTCACCCCACAGATTGATGGGTCAACCTTGAG
AACGATCTGCATGCAGCATGGCCCACTGCTGACATTCCATCTGAATCTAACCCAGGGCACTGCCCTGATC
CGATACAGCACCAAACAGGAGGCGGCCAAGGCCCAAACTGCACTGCACATGTGTGTGTTGGGAAACACTA
CCATCCTTGCTGAGTTTGCCACTGATGATGAAGTCAGCCGCTTTCTGGCACAAGCTCAGCCCCCTACACC
TGCAGCAACCCCAAGTGCGCCAGCTGCGGGGTGGCAGTCGCTGGAGACCGGCCAGAACCAGTCAGATCCC
GTGGGACCTGCTCTGAATCTTTTTGGTGGGTCCACTGGGCTCGGGCAGTGGAGCAGCAGCGCTGGTGGCA
GCAGCGGGGCCGATCTTGCTGGCGCTTCATTGTGGGGGCCCCCAAACTATTCTTCTAGCTTATGGGGAGT
CCCAACGGTGGAAGATCCCCATAGGATGGGCAGCCCTGCTCCTTTACTACCTGGTGACCTTCTGGGAGGA
GGGTCGGATTCAATCTAAGCGGCCGCATCGTGACTGACTGACGATCTGCCTCGCGCGTTTCGGTGATGAC
GGTGAAAACCTCTGACACATGCAGCTCCCGGAGACGGTCACAGCTTGTCTGTAAGCGGATGCCGGGAGCA
GACAAGCCCGTCAGGGCGCGTCAGCGGGTGTTGGCGGGTGTCGGGGCGCAGCCATGACCCAGTCACGTAG
CGATAGCGGAGTGTATAATTCTTGAAGACGAAAGGGCCTCGTGATACGCCTATTTTTATAGGTTAATGTC
ATGATAATAATGGTTTCTTAGACGTCAGGTGGCACTTTTCGGGGAAATGTGCGCGGAACCCCTATTTGTT
TATTTTTCTAAATACATTCAAATATGTATCCGCTCATGAGACAATAACCCTGATAAATGCTTCAATAATA
TTGAAAAAGGAAGAGTATGAGTATTCAACATTTCCGTGTCGCCCTTATTCCCTTTTTTGCGGCATTTTGC
CTTCCTGTTTTTGCTCACCCAGAAACGCTGGTGAAAGTAAAAGATGCTGAAGATCAGTTGGGTGCACGAG
TGGGTTACATCGAACTGGATCTCAACAGCGGTAAGATCCTTGAGAGTTTTCGCCCCGAAGAACGTTTTCC
AATGATGAGCACTTTTAAAGTTCTGCTATGTGGCGCGGTATTATCCCGTGTTGACGCCGGGCAAGAGCAA
CTCGGTCGCCGCATACACTATTCTCAGAATGACTTGGTTGAGTACTCACCAGTCACAGAAAAGCATCTTA
CGGATGGCATGACAGTAAGAGAATTATGCAGTGCTGCCATAACCATGAGTGATAACACTGCGGCCAACTT
ACTTCTGACAACGATCGGAGGACCGAAGGAGCTAACCGCTTTTTTGCACAACATGGGGGATCATGTAACT
CGCCTTGATCGTTGGGAACCGGAGCTGAATGAAGCCATACCAAACGACGAGCGTGACACCACGATGCCTG
CAGCAATGGCAACAACGTTGCGCAAACTATTAACTGGCGAACTACTTACTCTAGCTTCCCGGCAACAATT
AATAGACTGGATGGAGGCGGATAAAGTTGCAGGACCACTTCTGCGCTCGGCCCTTCCGGCTGGCTGGTTT
ATTGCTGATAAATCTGGAGCCGGTGAGCGTGGGTCTCGCGGTATCATTGCAGCACTGGGGCCAGATGGTA
AGCCCTCCCGTATCGTAGTTATCTACACGACGGGGAGTCAGGCAACTATGGATGAACGAAATAGACAGAT
CGCTGAGATAGGTGCCTCACTGATTAAGCATTGGTAACTGTCAGACCAAGTTTACTCATATATACTTTAG
ATTGATTTAAAACTTCATTTTTAATTTAAAAGGATCTAGGTGAAGATCCTTTTTGATAATCTCATGACCA
AAATCCCTTAACGTGAGTTTTCGTTCCACTGAGCGTCAGACCCCGTAGAAAAGATCAAAGGATCTTCTTG
AGATCCTTTTTTTCTGCGCGTAATCTGCTGCTTGCAAACAAAAAAACCACCGCTACCAGCGGTGGTTTGT
TTGCCGGATCAAGAGCTACCAACTCTTTTTCCGAAGGTAACTGGCTTCAGCAGAGCGCAGATACCAAATA
CTGTCCTTCTAGTGTAGCCGTAGTTAGGCCACCACTTCAAGAACTCTGTAGCACCGCCTACATACCTCGC
TCTGCTAATCCTGTTACCAGTGGCTGCTGCCAGTGGCGATAAGTCGTGTCTTACCGGGTTGGACTCAAGA
CGATAGTTACCGGATAAGGCGCAGCGGTCGGGCTGAACGGGGGGTTCGTGCACACAGCCCAGCTTGGAGC
GAACGACCTACACCGAACTGAGATACCTACAGCGTGAGCTATGAGAAAGCGCCACGCTTCCCGAAGGGAG
AAAGGCGGACAGGTATCCGGTAAGCGGCAGGGTCGGAACAGGAGAGCGCACGAGGGAGCTTCCAGGGGGA
AACGCCTGGTATCTTTATAGTCCTGTCGGGTTTCGCCACCTCTGACTTGAGCGTCGATTTTTGTGATGCT
CGTCAGGGGGGCGGAGCCTATGGAAAAACGCCAGCAACGCGGCCTTTTTACGGTTCCTGGCCTTTTGCTG
GCCTTTTGCTCACATGTTCTTTCCTGCGTTATCCCCTGATTCTGTGGATAACCGTATTACCGCCTTTGAG
TGAGCTGATACCGCTCGCCGCAGCCGAACGACCGAGCGCAGCGAGTCAGTGAGCGAGGAAGCGGAAGAGC
GCCTGATGCGGTATTTTCTCCTTACGCATCTGTGCGGTATTTCACACCGCATAAATTCCGACACCATCGA
ATGGTGCAAAACCTTTCGCGGTATGGCATGATAGCGCCCGGAAGAGAGTCAATTCAGGGTGGTGAATGTG
AAACCAGTAACGTTATACGATGTCGCAGAGTATGCCGGTGTCTCTTATCAGACCGTTTCCCGCGTGGTGA
ACCAGGCCAGCCACGTTTCTGCGAAAACGCGGGAAAAAGTGGAAGCGGCGATGGCGGAGCTGAATTACAT
TCCCAACCGCGTGGCACAACAACTGGCGGGCAAACAGTCGTTGCTGATTGGCGTTGCCACCTCCAGTCTG
GCCCTGCACGCGCCGTCGCAAATTGTCGCGGCGATTAAATCTCGCGCCGATCAACTGGGTGCCAGCGTGG
TGGTGTCGATGGTAGAACGAAGCGGCGTCGAAGCCTGTAAAGCGGCGGTGCACAATCTTCTCGCGCAACG
CGTCAGTGGGCTGATCATTAACTATCCGCTGGATGACCAGGATGCCATTGCTGTGGAAGCTGCCTGCACT
AATGTTCCGGCGTTATTTCTTGATGTCTCTGACCAGACACCCATCAACAGTATTATTTTCTCCCATGAAG
ACGGTACGCGACTGGGCGTGGAGCATCTGGTCGCATTGGGTCACCAGCAAATCGCGCTGTTAGCGGGCCC
ATTAAGTTCTGTCTCGGCGCGTCTGCGTCTGGCTGGCTGGCATAAATATCTCACTCGCAATCAAATTCAG
CCGATAGCGGAACGGGAAGGCGACTGGAGTGCCATGTCCGGTTTTCAACAAACCATGCAAATGCTGAATG
AGGGCATCGTTCCCACTGCGATGCTGGTTGCCAACGATCAGATGGCGCTGGGCGCAATGCGCGCCATTAC
CGAGTCCGGGCTGCGCGTTGGTGCGGATATCTCGGTAGTGGGATACGACGATACCGAAGACAGCTCATGT
TATATCCCGCCGTCAACCACCATCAAACAGGATTTTCGCCTGCTGGGGCAAACCAGCGTGGACCGCTTGC
TGCAACTCTCTCAGGGCCAGGCGGTGAAGGGCAATCAGCTGTTGCCCGTCTCACTGGTGAAAAGAAAAAC
CACCCTGGCGCCCAATACGCAAACCGCCTCTCCCCGCGCGTTGGCCGATTCATTAATGCAGCTGGCACGA
CAGGTTTCCCGACTGGAAAGCGGGCAGTGAGCGCAACGCAATTAATGTGAGTTAGCTCACTCATTAGGCA
CCCCAGGCTTTACACTTTATGCTTCCGGCTCGTATGTTGTGTGGAATTGTGAGCGGATAACAATTTCACA
CAGGAAACAGCTATGACCATGATTACGGATTCACTGGCCGTCGTTTTACAACGTCGTGACTGGGAAAACC
CTGGCGTTACCCAACTTAATCGCCTTGCAGCACATCCCCCTTTCGCCAGCTGGCGTAATAGCGAAGAGGC
CCGCACCGATCGCCCTTCCCAACAGTTGCGCAGCCTGAATGGCGAATGGCGCTTTGCCTGGTTTCCGGCA
CCAGAAGCGGTGCCGGAAAGCTGGCTGGAGTGCGATCTTCCTGAGGCCGATACTGTCGTCGTCCCCTCAA
ACTGGCAGATGCACGGTTACGATGCGCCCATCTACACCAACGTAACCTATCCCATTACGGTCAATCCGCC
GTTTGTTCCCACGGAGAATCCGACGGGTTGTTACTCGCTCACATTTAATGTTGATGAAAGCTGGCTACAG
GAAGGCCAGACGCGAATTATTTTTGATGGCGTTGGAATT
Features (pLannotate 1.2.2; 17 found; start..end, strand, type, name):
      6..107     -  CDS            yciV (fragment): RNAAM_ECOLI - Also known as trpH From Escherichia coli (strain K12).
    183..211     +  promoter       tac promoter: strong E. coli promoter; hybrid between the trp and lac UV5 promoters
    219..235     +  protein_bind   lac operator: The lac repressor binds to the lac operator to inhibit transcription in E. coli. This inhibition can be relieved by adding lactose or isopropyl-β-D-thiogalactopyranoside (IPTG). lac repressor encoded by lacI
    258..911     +  CDS            GST26_SCHJA: Experimental evidence at protein level: Swiss-Prot protein existence level 1. GST isoenzymes appear to play a central role in the parasite detoxification system. Other functions are also suspected including a role in increasing the solubility of haematin in the parasite gut. From Schistosoma japonicum (Blood fluke).
    951..2045    +  CDS            TNRC6B (fragment): TNR6B_HUMAN - Also known as KIAA1093. Experimental evidence at protein level: Swiss-Prot protein existence level 1. Plays a role in RNA-mediated gene silencing by both micro- RNAs (miRNAs) and short interfering RNAs (siRNAs) (PubMed:16289642, PubMed:19167051, PubMed:19304925, PubMed:32354837). Required for miRNA- dependent translational repression and siRNA-dependent endonucleolytic cleavage of complementary mRNAs by argonaute family proteins (PubMed:16289642, PubMed:19167051, PubMed:19304925, PubMed:32354837). As scaffolding protein associates with argonaute proteins bound to partially comple
   2076..2115    +  CDS            rop (fragment): Rop protein, which maintains plasmids at low copy number; rop
   2217..2257    +  misc_feature   bom (fragment): basis of mobility region from pBR322
   2362..2466    +  promoter       AmpR promoter: bla
   2467..3327    +  CDS            AmpR: β-lactamase; bla; confers resistance to ampicillin, carbenicillin, and related antibiotics
   3498..4086    +  rep_origin     ori: high-copy-number ColE1/pMB1/pBR322/pUC origin of replication
   4272..4323    -  misc_feature   bom (fragment): basis of mobility region from pBR322
   4330..4407    +  promoter       lacIq promoter: lacI (mutant); In the lacIq allele, a single base change in the promoter boosts expression of the lacI gene about 10-fold.
   4408..5490    +  CDS            lacI: lac repressor; lacI; The lac repressor binds to the lac operator to inhibit transcription in E. coli. This inhibition can be relieved by adding lactose or isopropyl-β-D-thiogalactopyranoside (IPTG).
   5503..5524    +  protein_bind   CAP binding site: CAP binding activates transcription in the presence of cAMP. E. coli catabolite activator protein
   5539..5569    +  promoter       lac promoter: promoter for the E. coli lac operon
   5577..5593    +  protein_bind   lac operator: The lac repressor binds to the lac operator to inhibit transcription in E. coli. This inhibition can be relieved by adding lactose or isopropyl-β-D-thiogalactopyranoside (IPTG). lac repressor encoded by lacI
   5613..5786    +  CDS            lacZα: LacZα fragment of β-galactosidase; lacZ fragment
