[The description below was written by a language model from this plasmid's Addgene catalogue record and pLannotate feature annotations shown in this document.]
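Description:
pGEX-6P-1-HsTNRC6Biso1_1219-1723-del1395-1534_L is a bacterial expression plasmid of about 6.1 kb, built on the pGEX-6P-1 backbone, for producing a fragment of human TNRC6B in E. coli as a glutathione S-transferase fusion. It replicates from a ColE1/pMB1-type origin and is selected through the β-lactamase gene (AmpR) with its own promoter. The catalogue lists it as low copy, whereas the automated annotation labels the origin generically as high copy. Only short remnants of rop and the pBR322 bom region are annotated.

The expression cassette is driven by the tac promoter, a strong trp/lac hybrid, followed by a lac operator. A plasmid-borne lacI gene under the lacIq promoter supplies abundant repressor, so transcription stays off until it is induced with IPTG. Downstream lies the Schistosoma japonicum GST coding sequence. After a short linker comes a TNRC6B fragment of roughly 1.1 kb. In pGEX-6P vectors this linker normally carries a PreScission protease cleavage site, though that site is not annotated here. According to the construct name, the insert covers residues 1219–1723 of TNRC6B isoform 1 with an internal deletion of residues 1395–1534, and the depositor notes that the ORF derives from NM_015088. The annotated length fits that design.

TNRC6B is a GW182-family scaffold protein that acts with Argonaute proteins in miRNA-mediated silencing. The associated publication concerns PABPC1-binding sites in GW182 proteins, so this deletion variant was plausibly used to make recombinant protein for GST pull-down or interaction mapping, although the record states only bacterial expression. The depositor sequence may be theoretical rather than fully verified.
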