Addgene plasmid #146876: pGEX-6P-1-HsTNRC6Biso1_1219-1723-del1395-1534_L
Purpose: Bacterial Expression of HsTNRC6Biso1_1219-1723-del1395-1534
Depositing lab: Elisa Izaurralde. Depositing organization: Max Planck Institute for Developmental Biology. Publication: Two PABPC1-binding sites in GW182 proteins promote miRNA-mediated gene silencing. Huntzinger E, Braun JE, Heimstädt S, Zekri L, Izaurralde E. EMBO J. 2010 Dec 15;29(24):4146-60. doi: 10.1038/emboj.2010.274 PubMed 21063388.
Backbone
  Vector backbone: pGEX-6P-1
  Vector type: Bacterial Expression
Growth in bacteria
  Bacterial resistance: Ampicillin, 100 μg/mL
  Growth temperature: 37°C
  Growth strain: DH5alpha
  Copy number: Low Copy
Gene/Insert
  Gene/Insert name: HsTNRC6Biso1_1219-1723-del1395-1534
  Species: H. sapiens (human)
  Entrez Gene: TNRC6B (a.k.a. GDSBA)
  Cloning method: Unknown
Terms and licenses: Academic/Nonprofit Terms; Industry Terms: Not Available to Industry
Depositor comments: ORF extracted from NM_015088 Plasmids from this collection were made available to the research community and donated after the lab closed. Please note that the sequence provided by the depositing laboratory may be theoretical/predicted or based on Sanger sequencing results. There may be discrepancies between sequencing results obtained by Addgene and the depositor sequence. If an Addgene verified sequence is not available, please contact before placing your order to request that our lab fully sequence the plasmid.
How to cite: pGEX-6P-1-HsTNRC6Biso1_1219-1723-del1395-1534_L was a gift from Elisa Izaurralde (Addgene plasmid # 146876 ; http://n2t.net/addgene:146876 ; RRID:Addgene_146876)
